>Addgene plasmid #86748 | HA-Beclin 1 | addgene full sequence | sequence record 170526 | Addgene NGS Result
TTCGAGCTCGCCCGACATTGATTATTGACTAGTTATTAATAGTAATCAATTACGGGGTCATTAGTTCATA
GCCCATATATGGAGTTCCGCGTTACATAACTTACGGTAAATGGCCCGCCTGGCTGACCGCCCAACGACCC
CCGCCCATTGACGTCAATAATGACGTATGTTCCCATAGTAACGCCAATAGGGACTTTCCATTGACGTCAA
TGGGTGGAGTATTTACGGTAAACTGCCCACTTGGCAGTACATCAAGTGTATCATATGCCAAGTACGCCCC
CTATTGACGTCAATGACGGTAAATGGCCCGCCTGGCATTATGCCCAGTACATGACCTTATGGGACTTTCC
TACTTGGCAGTACATCTACGTATTAGTCATCGCTATTACCATGGTGATGCGGTTTTGGCAGTACATCAAT
GGGCGTGGATAGCGGTTTGACTCACGGGGATTTCCAAGTCTCCACCCCATTGACGTCAATGGGAGTTTGT
TTTGGCACCAAAATCAACGGGACTTTCCAAAATGTCGTAACAACTCCGCCCCATTGACGCAAATGGGCGG
TAGGCGTGTACGGTGGGAGGTCTATATAAGCAGAGCTCGTTTAGTGAACCGTCAGATCGCCTGGAGACGC
CATCCACGCTGTTTTGACCTCCATAGAAGACACCGGGACCGATCCAGCCTCCGCGGCCGGGAACGGTGCA
TTGGAACGCGGATTCCCCGTGCCAAGAGTGACGTAAGTACCGCCTATAGAGTCTATAGGCCCACCCCCTT
GGCTTCGTTAGAACGCGGCTACAATTAATACATAACCTTATGTATCATACACATACGATTTAGGTGACAC
TATAGAATAACATCCACTTTGCCTTTCTCTCCACAGGTGTCCACTCCCAGGTCCAACTGCACCTCGGTTC
TATCGATTGAATTCCCGAACCGACAGTCGGTCTCTTCACCAAGGCCATTCGCGCCACCATGGGCTACCCC
TATGATGTGCCTGACTACGCAGATCTCAATGGTGGTGGTGGTGGGTCGACC
[1350 nt withheld, positions 1032-2381]
TGAGCGGCCGCTAAGTAAGTAAGGATCCCCAGCTTGGCCGCCATGGCCCAACTTGTTTATTGCAGCTTAT
AATGGTTACAAATAAAGCAATAGCATCACAAATTTCACAAATAAAGCATTTTTTTCACTGCATTCTAGTT
GTGGTTTGTCCAAACTCATCAATGTATCTTATCATGTCTGGATCGGGAATTAATTCGGCGCAGCACCATG
GCCTGAAATAACCTCTGAAAGAGGAACTTGGTTAGGTACCTTCTGAGGCGGAAAGAACCAGCTGTGGAAT
GTGTGTCAGTTAGGGTGTGGAAAGTCCCCAGGCTCCCCAGCAGGCAGAAGTATGCAAAGCATGCATCTCA
ATTAGTCAGCAACCAGGTGTGGAAAGTCCCCAGGCTCCCCAGCAGGCAGAAGTATGCAAAGCATGCATCT
CAATTAGTCAGCAACCATAGTCCCGCCCCTAACTCCGCCCATCCCGCCCCTAACTCCGCCCAGTTCCGCC
CATTCTCCGCCCCATGGCTGACTAATTTTTTTTATTTATGCAGAGGCCGAGGCCGCCTCGGCCTCTGAGC
TATTCCAGAAGTAGTGAGGAGGCTTTTTTGGAGGCCTAGGCTTTTGCAAAAAGCTGTTAACAGCTTGGCA
CTGGCCGTCGTTTTACAACGTCGTGACTGGGAAAACCCTGGCGTTACCCAACTTAATCGCCTTGCAGCAC
ATCCCCCTTTCGCCAGCTGGCGTAATAGCGAAGAGGCCCGCACCGATCGCCCTTCCCAACAGTTGCGCAG
CCTGAATGGCGAATGGCGCCTGATGCGGTATTTTCTCCTTACGCATCTGTGCGGTATTTCACACCGCATA
[142 nt withheld, positions 3222-3363]
C
[141 nt withheld, positions 3365-3505]
CCTTTGACGTTGGAGTCCACGTTCTTT
[37 nt withheld, positions 3533-3569]
ACCCTATCTCGGGCTATTCTTTTGATTTATAAGGGATTTTGCCGATTTCGGCCTATTGGTTAAAAAATGA
GCTGATTTAACAAAAATTTAACGCGAATTTTAACAAAATATTAACGTTTACAATTTTATGGTGCACTCTC
AGTACAATCTGCTCTGATGCCGCATAGTTAAGCCAGCCCCGACACCCGCCAACACCCGCTGACGCGCCCT
GACGGGCTTGTCTGCTCCCGGCATCCGCTTACAGACAAGCTGTGACCGTCTCCGGGAGCTGCATGTGTCA
GAGGTTTTCACCGTCATCACCGAAACGCGCGAGACGAAAGGGCCTCGTGATACGCCTATTTTTATAGGTT
AATGTCATGATAATAATGGTTTCTTAGACGTCAGGTGGCACTTTTCGGGGAAATGTGCGCGGAACCCCTA
TTTGTTTATTTTTCTAAATACATTCAAATATGTATCCGCTCATGAGACAATAACCCTGATAAATGCTTCA
ATAATATTGAAAAAGGAAGAGTATGAGTATTCAACATTTCCGTGTCGCCCTTATTCCCTTTTTTGCGGCA
TTTTGCCTTCCTGTTTTTGCTCACCCAGAAACGCTGGTGAAAGTAAAAGATGCTGAAGATCAGTTGGGTG
CACGAGTGGGTTACATCGAACTGGATCTCAACAGCGGTAAGATCCTTGAGAGTTTTCGCCCCGAAGAACG
TTTTCCAATGATGAGCACTTTTAAAGTTCTGCTATGTGGCGCGGTATTATCCCGTATTGACGCCGGGCAA
GAGCAACTCGGTCGCCGCATACACTATTCTCAGAATGACTTGGTTGAGTACTCACCAGTCACAGAAAAGC
ATCTTACGGATGGCATGACAGTAAGAGAATTATGCAGTGCTGCCATAACCATGAGTGATAACACTGCGGC
CAACTTACTTCTGACAACGATCGGAGGACCGAAGGAGCTAACCGCTTTTTTGCACAACATGGGGGATCAT
GTAACTCGCCTTGATCGTTGGGAACCGGAGCTGAATGAAGCCATACCAAACGACGAGCGTGACACCACGA
TGCCTGTAGCAATGGCAACAACGTTGCGCAAACTATTAACTGGCGAACTACTTACTCTAGCTTCCCGGCA
ACAATTAATAGACTGGATGGAGGCGGATAAAGTTGCAGGACCACTTCTGCGCTCGGCCCTTCCGGCTGGC
TGGTTTATTGCTGATAAATCTGGAGCCGGTGAGCGTGGGTCTCGCGGTATCATTGCAGCACTGGGGCCAG
ATGGTAAGCCCTCCCGTATCGTAGTTATCTACACGACGGGGAGTCAGGCAACTATGGATGAACGAAATAG
ACAGATCGCTGAGATAGGTGCCTCACTGATTAAGCATTGGTAACTGTCAGACCAAGTTTACTCATATATA
CTTTAGATTGATTTAAAACTTCATTTTTAATTTAAAAGGATCTAGGTGAAGATCCTTTTTGATAATCTCA
TGACCAAAATCCCTTAACGTGAGTTTTCGTTCCACTGAGCGTCAGACCCCGTAGAAAAGATCAAAGGATC
TTCTTGAGATCCTTTTTTTCTGCGCGTAATCTGCTGCTTGCAAACAAAAAAACCACCGCTACCAGCGGTG
GTTTGTTTGCCGGATCAAGAGCTACCAACTCTTTTTCCGAAGGTAACTGGCTTCAGCAGAGCGCAGATAC
CAAATACTGTTCTTCTAGTGTAGCCGTAGTTAGGCCACCACTTCAAGAACTCTGTAGCACCGCCTACATA
CCTCGCTCTGCTAATCCTGTTACCAGTGGCTGCTGCCAGTGGCGATAAGTCGTGTCTTACCGGGTTGGAC
TCAAGACGATAGTTACCGGATAAGGCGCAGCGGTCGGGCTGAACGGGGGGTTCGTGCACACAGCCCAGCT
TGGAGCGAACGACCTACACCGAACTGAGATACCTACAGCGTGAGCTATGAGAAAGCGCCACGCTTCCCGA
AGGGAGAAAGGCGGACAGGTATCCGGTAAGCGGCAGGGTCGGAACAGGAGAGCGCACGAGGGAGCTTCCA
GGGGGAAACGCCTGGTATCTTTATAGTCCTGTCGGGTTTCGCCACCTCTGACTTGAGCGTCGATTTTTGT
GATGCTCGTCAGGGGGGCGGAGCCTATGGAAAAACGCCAGCAACGCGGCCTTTTTACGGTTCCTGGCCTT
TTGCTGGCCTTTTGCTCACATGTTCTTTCCTGCGTTATCCCCTGATTCTGTGGATAACCGTATTACCGCC
TTTGAGTGAGCTGATACCGCTCGCCGCAGCCGAACGACCGAGCGCAGCGAGTCAGTGAGCGAGGAAGCGG
AAGAGCGCCCAATACGCAAACCGCCTCTCCCCGCGCGTTGGCCGATTCATTAATGCAGCTGGCACGACAG
GTTTCCCGACTGGAAAGCGGGCAGTGAGCGCAACGCAATTAATGTGAGTTAGCTCACTCATTAGGCACCC
CAGGCTTTACACTTTATGCTTCCGGCTCGTATGTTGTGTGGAATTGTGAGCGGATAACAATTTCACACAG
GAAACAGCTATGACATGATTACGAATTAA
Features (pLannotate 1.2.2; 20 found; start..end, strand, type, name):
     14..393     +  enhancer       CMV enhancer: human cytomegalovirus immediate early enhancer
    394..597     +  promoter       CMV promoter: human cytomegalovirus (CMV) immediate early promoter
    733..776     +  intron         CMV intron (fragment): modified intron A from human cytomegalovirus
    828..846     +  promoter       SP6 promoter: promoter for bacteriophage SP6 RNA polymerase
    850..887     +  CDS            IgH signal sequence (fragment): signal sequence from the mouse immunoglobulin heavy chain variable region
   1032..2381    +  CDS            BECN1 (sequence withheld): BECN1_HUMAN - Also known as GT197. Experimental evidence at protein level: Swiss-Prot protein existence level 1. Beclin-1-C 35 kDa localized to mitochondria can promote apoptosis; it induces the mitochondrial translocation of BAX and the release of proapoptotic factors. From Homo sapiens (Human).
   2431..2565    +  polyA_signal   SV40 poly(A) signal: SV40 polyadenylation signal
   2634..2991    +  promoter       SV40 promoter: SV40 enhancer and early promoter
   3010..3164    +  CDS            lacZα (fragment): LacZα fragment of β-galactosidase; lacZ fragment
   3170..3221    -  misc_feature   bom (fragment): basis of mobility region from pBR322
   3240..3620    +  rep_origin     M13 ori (sequence partly withheld): M13 bacteriophage origin of replication; arrow indicates direction of (+) strand synthesis
   3696..3745    -  misc_feature   bom (fragment): basis of mobility region from pBR322
   3847..3882    -  CDS            rop (fragment): Rop protein, which maintains plasmids at low copy number; rop
   3977..4081    +  promoter       AmpR promoter: bla
   4082..4942    +  CDS            AmpR: β-lactamase; bla; confers resistance to ampicillin, carbenicillin, and related antibiotics
   5113..5701    +  rep_origin     ori: high-copy-number ColE1/pMB1/pBR322/pUC origin of replication
   5884..5976    +  CDS            lacI (fragment): lac repressor; lacI; The lac repressor binds to the lac operator to inhibit transcription in E. coli. This inhibition can be relieved by adding lactose or isopropyl-β-D-thiogalactopyranoside (IPTG).
   5989..6010    +  protein_bind   CAP binding site: CAP binding activates transcription in the presence of cAMP. E. coli catabolite activator protein
   6025..6055    +  promoter       lac promoter: promoter for the E. coli lac operon
   6063..6079    +  protein_bind   lac operator: The lac repressor binds to the lac operator to inhibit transcription in E. coli. This inhibition can be relieved by adding lactose or isopropyl-β-D-thiogalactopyranoside (IPTG). lac repressor encoded by lacI
