[The description below was written by a language model from this plasmid's Addgene catalogue record and pLannotate feature annotations shown in this document.]
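Description:
HA-Beclin 1 is a mammalian expression plasmid built on the pRK5 backbone (6,118 nt in the sequenced record) that produces human Beclin 1 (BECN1, also known as ATG6 or VPS30) carrying an N-terminal HA epitope tag. Transcription is driven by the human cytomegalovirus immediate-early enhancer and promoter, followed by a fragment of CMV intron A and an SP6 phage promoter that could support in vitro transcription. The BECN1 coding sequence lies downstream and is terminated by an SV40 polyadenylation signal. The HA tag is listed in the catalogue fields but was not called as a separate feature in the automated annotation; it presumably sits in the unannotated stretch just upstream of the BECN1 open reading frame. A short match to an immunoglobulin heavy-chain signal sequence is also annotated in this leader region, but it is only a fragment, likely part of the pRK5 leader rather than a functional secretion signal. The depositor notes that the cDNA derives from an IMAGE clone.

In bacteria, the plasmid is maintained through a high-copy ColE1/pUC-type origin and selected with ampicillin via the β-lactamase gene. An M13 origin permits single-stranded DNA production. An SV40 enhancer/early promoter region is present, but no mammalian selection marker is annotated, so the construct appears suited to transient transfection. The remaining lacZα, lacI, rop and bom fragments and the lac promoter/operator are backbone remnants. The associated study concerns ULK1 complex and MTORC1 signalling to the autophagy initiation machinery, consistent with use of this plasmid to express epitope-tagged Beclin 1 for detection or immunoprecipitation with anti-HA antibodies.
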