Addgene plasmid #86748: HA-Beclin 1
Purpose: N-terminal HA-tagged protein expression in mammalian cells
Depositing lab: Do-Hyung Kim. Depositing organization: University of Minnesota. Publication: The ULK1 complex mediates MTORC1 signaling to the autophagy initiation machinery via binding and phosphorylating ATG14. Park JM, Jung CH, Seo M, Otto NM, Grunwald D, Kim KH, Moriarity B, Kim YM, Starker C, Nho RS, Voytas D, Kim DH. Autophagy. 2016;12(3):547-64. doi: 10.1080/15548627.2016.1140293. PubMed 27046250.
Backbone
  Vector backbone: pRK5
  Vector type: Mammalian Expression
Growth in bacteria
  Bacterial resistance: Ampicillin, 100 μg/mL
  Growth temperature: 37°C
  Growth strain: DH5alpha
  Copy number: Unknown
Gene/Insert
  Gene/Insert name: human Beclin 1
  Species: H. sapiens (human)
  Entrez Gene: BECN1 (a.k.a. ATG6, VPS30, beclin1)
  Promoter: CMV
  Tag / fusion protein: HA (N terminal on insert)
  Cloning method: Unknown
  Sequencing primers: 5′ CMV-F
Terms and licenses: Academic/Nonprofit Terms; Industry Terms: Not Available to Industry
Depositor comments: IMAGE:2901072
How to cite: HA-Beclin 1 was a gift from Do-Hyung Kim (Addgene plasmid # 86748 ; http://n2t.net/addgene:86748 ; RRID:Addgene_86748)
