>Addgene plasmid #86748 | HA-Beclin 1 | depositor partial sequence | sequence record 169104 | insert
[1350 nt withheld, positions 1-1350]
TGA
